>Addgene plasmid #60417 | pLL7.0: mTiam1(64-437)-tgRFPt-SSPB WT | depositor full sequence | sequence record 112292 | pLL7.0: mTiam1(64-437)-tgRFPt-SSPB WT sequence 9181 bps
GTCGACGGATCGGGAGATCTCCCGATCCCCTATGGTGCACTCTCAGTACAATCTGCTCTGATGCCGCATA
GTTAAGCCAGTATCTGCTCCCTGCTTGTGTGTTGGAGGTCGCTGAGTAGTGCGCGAGCAAAATTTAAGCT
ACAACAAGGCAAGGCTTGACCGACAATTGCATGAAGAATCTGCTTAGGGTTAGGCGTTTTGCGCTGCTTC
GCGATGTACGGGCCAGATATACGCGTTGACATTGATTATTGACTAGTTATTAATAGTAATCAATTACGGG
GTCATTAGTTCATAGCCCATATATGGAGTTCCGCGTTACATAACTTACGGTAAATGGCCCGCCTGGCTGA
CCGCCCAACGACCCCCGCCCATTGACGTCAATAATGACGTATGTTCCCATAGTAACGCCAATAGGGACTT
TCCATTGACGTCAATGGGTGGAGTATTTACGGTAAACTGCCCACTTGGCAGTACATCAAGTGTATCATAT
GCCAAGTACGCCCCCTATTGACGTCAATGACGGTAAATGGCCCGCCTGGCATTATGCCCAGTACATGACC
TTATGGGACTTTCCTACTTGGCAGTACATCTACGTATTAGTCATCGCTATTACCATGGTGATGCGGTTTT
GGCAGTACATCAATGGGCGTGGATAGCGGTTTGACTCACGGGGATTTCCAAGTCTCCACCCCATTGACGT
CAATGGGAGTTTGTTTTGGCACCAAAATCAACGGGACTTTCCAAAATGTCGTAACAACTCCGCCCCATTG
ACGCAAATGGGCGGTAGGCGTGTACGGTGGGAGGTCTATATAAGCAGCGCGTTTTGCCTGTACTGGGTCT
CTCTGGTTAGACCAGATCTGAGCCTGGGAGCTCTCTGGCTAACTAGGGAACCCACTGCTTAAGCCTCAAT
AAAGCTTGCCTTGAGTGCTTCAAGTAGTGTGTGCCCGTCTGTTGTGTGACTCTGGTAACTAGAGATCCCT
CAGACCCTTTTAGTCAGTGTGGAAAATCTCTAGCAGTGGCGCCCGAACAGGGACTTGAAAGCGAAAGGGA
AACCAGAGGAGCTCTCTCGACGCAGGACTCGGCTTGCTGAAGCGCGCACGGCAAGAGGCGAGGGGCGGCG
ACTGGTGAGTACGCCAAAAATTTTGACTAGCGGAGGCTAGAAGGAGAGAGATGGGTGCGAGAGCGTCAGT
ATTAAGCGGGGGAGAATTAGATCGCGATGGGAAAAAATTCGGTTAAGGCCAGGGGGAAAGAAAAAATATA
AATTAAAACATATAGTATGGGCAAGCAGGGAGCTAGAACGATTCGCAGTTAATCCTGGCCTGTTAGAAAC
ATCAGAAGGCTGTAGACAAATACTGGGACAGCTACAACCATCCCTTCAGACAGGATCAGAAGAACTTAGA
TCATTATATAATACAGTAGCAACCCTCTATTGTGTGCATCAAAGGATAGAGATAAAAGACACCAAGGAAG
CTTTAGACAAGATAGAGGAAGAGCAAAACAAAAGTAAGACCACCGCACAGCAAGCGGCCGGCCGCGCTGA
TCTTCAGACCTGGAGGAGGAGATATGAGGGACAATTGGAGAAGTGAATTATATAAATATAAAGTAGTAAA
AATTGAACCATTAGGAGTAGCACCCACCAAGGCAAAGAGAAGAGTGGTGCAGAGAGAAAAAAGAGCAGTG
GGAATAGGAGCTTTGTTCCTTGGGTTCTTGGGAGCAGCAGGAAGCACTATGGGCGCAGCGTCAATGACGC
TGACGGTACAGGCCAGACAATTATTGTCTGGTATAGTGCAGCAGCAGAACAATTTGCTGAGGGCTATTGA
GGCGCAACAGCATCTGTTGCAACTCACAGTCTGGGGCATCAAGCAGCTCCAGGCAAGAATCCTGGCTGTG
GAAAGATACCTAAAGGATCAACAGCTCCTGGGGATTTGGGGTTGCTCTGGAAAACTCATTTGCACCACTG
CTGTGCCTTGGAATGCTAGTTGGAGTAATAAATCTCTGGAACAGATTTGGAATCACACGACCTGGATGGA
GTGGGACAGAGAAATTAACAATTACACAAGCTTAATACACTCCTTAATTGAAGAATCGCAAAACCAGCAA
GAAAAGAATGAACAAGAATTATTGGAATTAGATAAATGGGCAAGTTTGTGGAATTGGTTTAACATAACAA
ATTGGCTGTGGTATATAAAATTATTCATAATGATAGTAGGAGGCTTGGTAGGTTTAAGAATAGTTTTTGC
TGTACTTTCTATAGTGAATAGAGTTAGGCAGGGATATTCACCATTATCGTTTCAGACCCACCTCCCAACC
CCGAGGGGACCCGACAGGCCCGAAGGAATAGAAGAAGAAGGTGGAGAGAGAGACAGAGACAGATCCATTC
GATTAGTGAACGGATCGGCACTGCGTGCGCCAATTCTGCAGACAAATGGCAGTATTCATCCACAATTTTA
AAAGAAAAGGGGGGATTGGGGGGTACAGTGCAGGGGAAAGAATAGTAGACATAATAGCAACAGACATACA
AACTAAAGAATTACAAAAACAAATTACAAAAATTCAAAATTTTCGGGTTTATTACAGGGACAGCAGAGAT
CCAGTTTGGTTAGTACCGCGCTCTAGAGATCCGACGCGCCATCTCTAGGCCCGCGCCGGCCCCCTCGCAC
AGACTTGTGGGAGAAGCTCGGCTACTCCCCTGCCCCGGTTAATTTGCATATAATATTTCCTAGTAACTAT
AGAGGCTTAATGTGCGATAAAAGACAGATAATCTGTTCTTTTTAATACTAGCTACATTTTACATGATAGG
CTTGGATTTCTATAAGAGATACAAATACTAAATTATTATTTTAAAAAACAGCACAAAAGGAAACTCACCC
TAACTGTAAAGTAATTGTGTGTTTTGAGACTATAAATATCCCTTGGAGAAAAGCCTTGTTAACGCGCGGT
GACCCTCGAGGTCGACGGTATCGATAAGCTCGCTTCACGAGATTCCAGCAGGTCGAGGGACCTAATAACT
TCGTATAGCATACATTATACGAAGTTATATTAAGGGTTCCAAGCTTAAGCGGCCGCGTGGATAACCGTAT
TACCGCCATGCATTAGTTATTAATAGTAATCAATTACGGGGTCATTAGTTCATAGCCCATATATGGAGTT
CCGCGTTACATAACTTACGGTAAATGGCCCGCCTGGCTGACCGCCCAACGACCCCCGCCCATTGACGTCA
ATAATGACGTATGTTCCCATAGTAACGCCAATAGGGACTTTCCATTGACGTCAATGGGTGGAGTATTTAC
GGTAAACTGCCCACTTGGCAGTACATCAAGTGTATCATATGCCAAGTACGCCCCCTATTGACGTCAATGA
CGGTAAATGGCCCGCCTGGCATTATGCCCAGTACATGACCTTATGGGACTTTCCTACTTGGCAGTACATC
TACGTATTAGTCATCGCTATTACCATGGTGATGCGGTTTTGGCAGTACATCAATGGGCGTGGATAGCGGT
TTGACTCACGGGGATTTCCAAGTCTCCACCCCATTGACGTCAATGGGAGTTTGTTTTGGCACCAAAATCA
ACGGGACTTTCCAAAATGTCGTAACAACTCCGCCCCATTGACGCAAATGGGCGGTAGGCGTGTACGGTGG
GAGGTCTATATAAGCAGAGCTGGTTTAGTGAACCGTCAGATCCGCTAGAATTCTGCAGTCGACGGTACCG
CGGGCCCGCCACCATGCGACAGCTGTCGGATGCGGATAAGCTGCGCAAGGTGATCTGTGAACTGCTGGAG
ACTGAACGCACCTATGTGAAAGACTTAAACTGCCTCATGGAGAGATACCTGAAGCCCCTTCAGAAGGAGA
CCTTTCTCACCCAGGATGAGCTTGATGTACTTTTTGGAAATTTAACCGAAATGGTGGAGTTTCAAGTCGA
GTTCCTTAAGACTCTAGAAGATGGAGTAAGACTGGTCCCTGACTTGGAAAAGCTGGAGAAGGTTGACCAG
TTCAAGAAAGTGCTCTTCTCTCTGGGGGGATCCTTCCTGTACTACGCGGACCGCTTCAAGCTCTACAGTG
CCTTCTGTGCGAGCCACACAAAAGTCCCCAAGGTCCTGGTGAAAGCCAAGACGGACACAGCCTTCAAGGC
GTTCCTCGATGCCCAGAACCCGAGGCAGCAGCACTCATCCACGCTGGAGTCTTACCTCATCAAGCCCATC
CAGAGGGTCCTCAAGTACCCGCTTCTGCTCAGGGAGCTGTTTGCGCTGACCGATGCGGAGAGCGAGGAAC
ACTACCACCTGGACGTGGCCATCAAGACTATGAACAAGGTCGCCAGTCACATCAATGAGATGCAGAAGAT
CCACGAAGAGTTTGGTGCTGTGTTTGACCAGCTGATTGCTGAGCAGACGGGAGAGAAGAAAGAGGTTGCA
GATCTGAGCATGGGTGACCTGCTCTTGCACACCAGCGTCATCTGGCTGAACCCACCCGCCTCACTGGGAA
AGTGGAAAAAGGAGCCAGAATTAGCAGCCTTCGTCTTCAAAACGGCCGTGGTCCTTGTATATAAAGACGG
TTCCAAGCAGAAGAAGAAACTTGTTGGCTCTCACAGGCTGTCAATCTACGAGGAGTGGGACCCTTTCCGG
TTTCGCCACATGATCCCTACCGAAGCTTTGCAGGTCCGAGCTCTGCCCAGTGCAGATGCAGAGGCAAATG
CGGTATGCGAAATTGTCCACGTGAAATCAGAGTCAGAAGGGAGGCCCGAGCGGGTTTTCCACCTCTGCTG
CAGTTCCCCAGAGAGCAGAAAGGACTTTCTGAAGTCTGTGCATTCGATCCTGCGAGATAAACACAGAAGA
CAGCTCCTCAAAACGGAAGAATTCGGTAGTGGAAGTGGTTCCGTGTCTAAGGGCGAAGAGCTGATTAAGG
AGAACATGCACATGAAGCTGTACATGGAGGGCACCGTGAACAACCACCACTTCAAGTGCACATCCGAGGG
CGAAGGCAAGCCCTACGAGGGCACCCAGACCATGAGAATCAAGGTGGTCGAGGGCGGCCCTCTCCCCTTC
GCCTTCGACATCCTGGCTACCAGCTTCATGTACGGCAGCAGAACCTTCATCAACCACACCCAGGGCATCC
CCGACTTCTTTAAGCAGTCCTTCCCTGAGGGCTTCACATGGGAGAGAGTCACCACATACGAAGACGGGGG
CGTGCTGACCGCTACCCAGGACACCAGCCTCCAGGACGGCTGCCTCATCTACAACGTCAAGATCAGAGGG
GTGAACTTCCCATCCAACGGCCCTGTGATGCAGAAGAAAACACTCGGCTGGGAGGCCAACACCGAGATGC
TGTACCCCGCTGACGGCGGCCTGGAAGGCAGAACCGACATGGCCCTGAAGCTCGTGGGCGGGGGCCACCT
GATCTGCAACTTCAAGACCACATACAGATCCAAGAAACCCGCTAAGAACCTCAAGATGCCCGGCGTCTAC
TATGTGGACCACAGACTGGAAAGAATCAAGGAGGCCGACAAAGAGACCTACGTCGAGCAGCACGAGGTGG
CTGTGGCCAGATACTGCGACCTCCCTAGCAAACTGGGGCACAAACTTAATGGCATGGACGAGCTGTACAA
GTCCGGACTCAGATCTCGAGCTCAAGCTTCGAACGAATTCGGCATTGATCTGAGCGGCCTGACCCTGCAG
GAATTCAGCTCCCCGAAACGCCCTAAGCTGCTGCGTGAATATTACGATTGGCTGGTTGATAACAGCTTTA
CCCCATATCTGGTGGTGGATGCCACATACCTGGGCGTGAACGTGCCCGTGGAGTATGTGAAAGACGGTCA
GATCGTGCTGAATCTGTCTGCAAGTGCGACCGGCAACCTGCAACTGACAAATGATTTTATCCAGTTCAAC
GCCCGCTTTAAGGGCGTGTCTCGTGAACTGTATATCCCGATGGGTGCCGCTCTGGCCATTTACGCTCGCG
AGAACGGCGATGGTGTGATGTTCGAACCAGAAGAAATCTATGACGAGCTGAATATTGGTTAAACATGTTT
AAGGGTTCCGGTTCCACTAGGTACAATTCGATATCAAGCTTATCGATAATCAACCTCTGGATTACAAAAT
TTGTGAAAGATTGACTGGTATTCTTAACTATGTTGCTCCTTTTACGCTATGTGGATACGCTGCTTTAATG
CCTTTGTATCATGCTATTGCTTCCCGTATGGCTTTCATTTTCTCCTCCTTGTATAAATCCTGGTTGCTGT
CTCTTTATGAGGAGTTGTGGCCCGTTGTCAGGCAACGTGGCGTGGTGTGCACTGTGTTTGCTGACGCAAC
CCCCACTGGTTGGGGCATTGCCACCACCTGTCAGCTCCTTTCCGGGACTTTCGCTTTCCCCCTCCCTATT
GCCACGGCGGAACTCATCGCCGCCTGCCTTGCCCGCTGCTGGACAGGGGCTCGGCTGTTGGGCACTGACA
ATTCCGTGGTGTTGTCGGGGAAATCATCGTCCTTTCCTTGGCTGCTCGCCTGTGTTGCCACCTGGATTCT
GCGCGGGACGTCCTTCTGCTACGTCCCTTCGGCCCTCAATCCAGCGGACCTTCCTTCCCGCGCGGCCTGC
TGCCGGCTCTGCGGCCTCTTCCGCGTCTTCGCCTTCGCCCTCAGACGAGTCGGATCTCCCTTTGGGCCGC
CTCCCCGCATCGATACCGTCGACCTCGATCGAGACCTAGAAAAACATGGAGCAATCACAAGTAGCAATAC
AGCAGCTACCAATGCTGATTGTGCCTGGCTAGAAGCACAAGAGGAGGAGGAGGTGGGTTTTCCAGTCACA
CCTCAGGTACCTTTAAGACCAATGACTTACAAGGCAGCTGTAGATCTTAGCCACTTTTTAAAAGAAAAGG
GGGGACTGGAAGGGCTAATTCACTCCCAACGAAGACAAGATATCCTTGATCTGTGGATCTACCACACACA
AGGCTACTTCCCTGATTGGCAGAACTACACACCAGGGCCAGGGATCAGATATCCACTGACCTTTGGATGG
TGCTACAAGCTAGTACCAGTTGAGCAAGAGAAGGTAGAAGAAGCCAATGAAGGAGAGAACACCCGCTTGT
TACACCCTGTGAGCCTGCATGGGATGGATGACCCGGAGAGAGAAGTATTAGAGTGGAGGTTTGACAGCCG
CCTAGCATTTCATCACATGGCCCGAGAGCTGCATCCGGACTGTACTGGGTCTCTCTGGTTAGACCAGATC
TGAGCCTGGGAGCTCTCTGGCTAACTAGGGAACCCACTGCTTAAGCCTCAATAAAGCTTGCCTTGAGTGC
TTCAAGTAGTGTGTGCCCGTCTGTTGTGTGACTCTGGTAACTAGAGATCCCTCAGACCCTTTTAGTCAGT
GTGGAAAATCTCTAGCAGCATGTGAGCAAAAGGCCAGCAAAAGGCCAGGAACCGTAAAAAGGCCGCGTTG
CTGGCGTTTTTCCATAGGCTCCGCCCCCCTGACGAGCATCACAAAAATCGACGCTCAAGTCAGAGGTGGC
GAAACCCGACAGGACTATAAAGATACCAGGCGTTTCCCCCTGGAAGCTCCCTCGTGCGCTCTCCTGTTCC
GACCCTGCCGCTTACCGGATACCTGTCCGCCTTTCTCCCTTCGGGAAGCGTGGCGCTTTCTCATAGCTCA
CGCTGTAGGTATCTCAGTTCGGTGTAGGTCGTTCGCTCCAAGCTGGGCTGTGTGCACGAACCCCCCGTTC
AGCCCGACCGCTGCGCCTTATCCGGTAACTATCGTCTTGAGTCCAACCCGGTAAGACACGACTTATCGCC
ACTGGCAGCAGCCACTGGTAACAGGATTAGCAGAGCGAGGTATGTAGGCGGTGCTACAGAGTTCTTGAAG
TGGTGGCCTAACTACGGCTACACTAGAAGAACAGTATTTGGTATCTGCGCTCTGCTGAAGCCAGTTACCT
TCGGAAAAAGAGTTGGTAGCTCTTGATCCGGCAAACAAACCACCGCTGGTAGCGGTGGTTTTTTTGTTTG
CAAGCAGCAGATTACGCGCAGAAAAAAAGGATCTCAAGAAGATCCTTTGATCTTTTCTACGGGGTCTGAC
GCTCAGTGGAACGAAAACTCACGTTAAGGGATTTTGGTCATGAGATTATCAAAAAGGATCTTCACCTAGA
TCCTTTTAAATTAAAAATGAAGTTTTAAATCAATCTAAAGTATATATGAGTAAACTTGGTCTGACAGTTA
CCAATGCTTAATCAGTGAGGCACCTATCTCAGCGATCTGTCTATTTCGTTCATCCATAGTTGCCTGACTC
CCCGTCGTGTAGATAACTACGATACGGGAGGGCTTACCATCTGGCCCCAGTGCTGCAATGATACCGCGAG
ACCCACGCTCACCGGCTCCAGATTTATCAGCAATAAACCAGCCAGCCGGAAGGGCCGAGCGCAGAAGTGG
TCCTGCAACTTTATCCGCCTCCATCCAGTCTATTAATTGTTGCCGGGAAGCTAGAGTAAGTAGTTCGCCA
GTTAATAGTTTGCGCAACGTTGTTGCCATTGCTACAGGCATCGTGGTGTCACGCTCGTCGTTTGGTATGG
CTTCATTCAGCTCCGGTTCCCAACGATCAAGGCGAGTTACATGATCCCCCATGTTGTGCAAAAAAGCGGT
TAGCTCCTTCGGTCCTCCGATCGTTGTCAGAAGTAAGTTGGCCGCAGTGTTATCACTCATGGTTATGGCA
GCACTGCATAATTCTCTTACTGTCATGCCATCCGTAAGATGCTTTTCTGTGACTGGTGAGTACTCAACCA
AGTCATTCTGAGAATAGTGTATGCGGCGACCGAGTTGCTCTTGCCCGGCGTCAATACGGGATAATACCGC
GCCACATAGCAGAACTTTAAAAGTGCTCATCATTGGAAAACGTTCTTCGGGGCGAAAACTCTCAAGGATC
TTACCGCTGTTGAGATCCAGTTCGATGTAACCCACTCGTGCACCCAACTGATCTTCAGCATCTTTTACTT
TCACCAGCGTTTCTGGGTGAGCAAAAACAGGAAGGCAAAATGCCGCAAAAAAGGGAATAAGGGCGACACG
GAAATGTTGAATACTCATACTCTTCCTTTTTCAATATTATTGAAGCATTTATCAGGGTTATTGTCTCATG
AGCGGATACATATTTGAATGTATTTAGAAAAATAAACAAATAGGGGTTCCGCGCACATTTCCCCGAAAAG
TGCCACCTGAC
Features (pLannotate 1.2.2; 26 found; start..end, strand, type, name):
     31..83      -  misc_feature   bom (fragment): basis of mobility region from pBR322
    238..617     +  enhancer       CMV enhancer: human cytomegalovirus immediate early enhancer
    618..817     +  promoter       CMV promoter: human cytomegalovirus (CMV) immediate early promoter
    835..1015    +  LTR            5' LTR (truncated): truncated 5' long terminal repeat (LTR) from HIV-1
   1062..1187    +  misc_feature   HIV-1 Ψ: packaging signal of human immunodeficiency virus type 1
   1171..1509    +  CDS            HIV-1 gag (fragment): gag protein from human immunodeficiency virus 1; gag
   1686..1919    +  misc_feature   RRE: The Rev response element (RRE) of HIV-1 allows for Rev-dependent mRNA export from the nucleus to the cytoplasm.
   2296..2396    +  CDS            Rev (fragment): human immunodeficiency virus 1 (HIV-1) Rev protein; rev; enhances nuclear export of unspliced and incompletely spliced viral mRNAs
   2446..2563    +  misc_feature   cPPT/CTS: central polypurine tract and central termination sequence of HIV-1
   2618..2930    +  promoter       U6 promoter: RNA polymerase III promoter for mouse U6 snRNA (Das et al., 1988)
   2943..2970    -  misc_feature   MCS (fragment): pBluescript multiple cloning site
   3005..3038    +  protein_bind   loxP: Cre-mediated recombination occurs in the 8-bp core sequence (GCATACAT). Cre recombinase
   3154..3457    +  enhancer       CMV enhancer: human cytomegalovirus immediate early enhancer
   3458..3661    +  promoter       CMV promoter: human cytomegalovirus (CMV) immediate early promoter
   3712..4860    +  CDS            TIAM1 (fragment): TIAM1_HUMAN - Experimental evidence at protein level: Swiss-Prot protein existence level 1. Guanyl-nucleotide exchange factor that activates RHO-like proteins and connects extracellular signals to cytoskeletal activities. Activates RAC1, CDC42, and to a lesser extent RHOA and their downstream signaling to regulate processes like cell adhesion and cell migration. From Homo sapiens (Human).
   4873..5601    +  CDS            TagRFP-T: TagRFP-T is a basic (constitutively fluorescent) red fluorescent protein published in 2008, derived from Entacmaea quadricolor. It has low acid sensitivity.
   5602..5633    +  misc_feature   MCS (fragment): multiple cloning site
   5677..6006    +  CDS            sspB (fragment): SSPB_HAEIN - Experimental evidence at protein level: Swiss-Prot protein existence level 1. Also stimulates degradation of the N-terminus of RseA (residues 1-108, alone or in complex with sigma-E) by ClpX-ClpP in a non-ssrA-mediated fashion. From Haemophilus influenzae (strain ATCC 51907 / DSM 11121 / KW20 / Rd).
   6045..6068    +  misc_feature   MCS (fragment): pBluescript multiple cloning site
   6068..6658    +  misc_feature   WPRE: woodchuck hepatitis virus posttranscriptional regulatory element
   6659..6678    +  misc_feature   MCS (fragment): pBluescript multiple cloning site
   6680..7180    +  CDS            nef (fragment): NEF_HV1LA - Experimental evidence at protein level: Swiss-Prot protein existence level 1. Extracellular Nef protein targets CD4(+) T-lymphocytes for apoptosis by interacting with CXCR4 surface receptors. From Human immunodeficiency virus type 1 group M subtype B (isolate Lai) (HIV-1).
   7187..7367    +  LTR            5' LTR (truncated): truncated 5' long terminal repeat (LTR) from HIV-1
   7429..8017    -  rep_origin     ori: high-copy-number ColE1/pMB1/pBR322/pUC origin of replication
   8188..9048    -  CDS            AmpR: β-lactamase; bla; confers resistance to ampicillin, carbenicillin, and related antibiotics
   9049..9153    -  promoter       AmpR promoter: bla
