>Addgene plasmid #60417 | pLL7.0: mTiam1(64-437)-tgRFPt-SSPB WT | addgene full sequence | sequence record 273272 | Addgene NGS Result
GTCGACGGATCGGGAGATCTCCCGATCCCCTATGGTGCACTCTCAGTACAATCTGCTCTGATGCCGCATA
GTTAAGCCAGTATCTGCTCCCTGCTTGTGTGTTGGAGGTCGCTGAGTAGTGCGCGAGCAAAATTTAAGCT
ACAACAAGGCAAGGCTTGACCGACAATTGCATGAAGAATCTGCTTAGGGTTAGGCGTTTTGCGCTGCTTC
GCGATGTACGGGCCAGATATACGCGTTGACATTGATTATTGACTAGTTATTAATAGTAATCAATTACGGG
GTCATTAGTTCATAGCCCATATATGGAGTTCCGCGTTACATAACTTACGGTAAATGGCCCGCCTGGCTGA
CCGCCCAACGACCCCCGCCCATTGACGTCAATAATGACGTATGTTCCCATAGTAACGCCAATAGGGACTT
TCCATTGACGTCAATGGGTGGAGTATTTACGGTAAACTGCCCACTTGGCAGTACATCAAGTGTATCATAT
GCCAAGTACGCCCCCTATTGACGTCAATGACGGTAAATGGCCCGCCTGGCATTATGCCCAGTACATGACC
TTATGGGACTTTCCTACTTGGCAGTACATCTACGTATTAGTCATCGCTATTACCATGGTGATGCGGTTTT
GGCAGTACATCAATGGGCGTGGATAGCGGTTTGACTCACGGGGATTTCCAAGTCTCCACCCCATTGACGT
CAATGGGAGTTTGTTTTGGCACCAAAATCAACGGGACTTTCCAAAATGTCGTAACAACTCCGCCCCATTG
ACGCAAATGGGCGGTAGGCGTGTACGGTGGGAGGTCTATATAAGCAGCGCGTTTTGCCTGTACTGGGTCT
CTCTGGTTAGACCAGATCTGAGCCTGGGAGCTCTCTGGCTAACTAGGGAACCCACTGCTTAAGCCTCAAT
AAAGCTTGCCTTGAGTGCTTCAAGTAGTGTGTGCCCGTCTGTTGTGTGACTCTGGTAACTAGAGATCCCT
CAGACCCTTTTAGTCAGTGTGGAAAATCTCTAGCAGTGGCGCCCGAACAGGGACTTGAAAGCGAAAGGGA
AACCAGAGGAGCTCTCTCGACGCAGGACTCGGCTTGCTGAAGCGCGCACGGCAAGAGGCGAGGGGCGGCG
ACTGGTGAGTACGCCAAAAATTTTGACTAGCGGAGGCTAGAAGGAGAGAGATGGGTGCGAGAGCGTCAGT
ATTAAGCGGGGGAGAATTAGATCGCGATGGGAAAAAATTCGGTTAAGGCCAGGGGGAAAGAAAAAATATA
AATTAAAACATATAGTATGGGCAAGCAGGGAGCTAGAACGATTCGCAGTTAATCCTGGCCTGTTAGAAAC
ATCAGAAGGCTGTAGACAAATACTGGGACAGCTACAACCATCCCTTCAGACAGGATCAGAAGAACTTAGA
TCATTATATAATACAGTAGCAACCCTCTATTGTGTGCATCAAAGGATAGAGATAAAAGACACCAAGGAAG
CTTTAGACAAGATAGAGGAAGAGCAAAACAAAAGTAAGACCACCGCACAGCAAGCGGCCGGCCGCTGATC
TTCAGACCTGGAGGAGGAGATATGAGGGACAATTGGAGAAGTGAATTATATAAATATAAAGTAGTAAAAA
TTGAACCATTAGGAGTAGCACCCACCAAGGCAAAGAGAAGAGTGGTGCAGAGAGAAAAAAGAGCAGTGGG
AATAGGAGCTTTGTTCCTTGGGTTCTTGGGAGCAGCAGGAAGCACTATGGGCGCAGCGTCAATGACGCTG
ACGGTACAGGCCAGACAATTATTGTCTGGTATAGTGCAGCAGCAGAACAATTTGCTGAGGGCTATTGAGG
CGCAACAGCATCTGTTGCAACTCACAGTCTGGGGCATCAAGCAGCTCCAGGCAAGAATCCTGGCTGTGGA
AAGATACCTAAAGGATCAACAGCTCCTGGGGATTTGGGGTTGCTCTGGAAAACTCATTTGCACCACTGCT
GTGCCTTGGAATGCTAGTTGGAGTAATAAATCTCTGGAACAGATTTGGAATCACACGACCTGGATGGAGT
GGGACAGAGAAATTAACAATTACACAAGCTTAATACACTCCTTAATTGAAGAATCGCAAAACCAGCAAGA
AAAGAATGAACAAGAATTATTGGAATTAGATAAATGGGCAAGTTTGTGGAATTGGTTTAACATAACAAAT
TGGCTGTGGTATATAAAATTATTCATAATGATAGTAGGAGGCTTGGTAGGTTTAAGAATAGTTTTTGCTG
TACTTTCTATAGTGAATAGAGTTAGGCAGGGATATTCACCATTATCGTTTCAGACCCACCTCCCAACCCC
GAGGGGACCCGACAGGCCCGAAGGAATAGAAGAAGAAGGTGGAGAGAGAGACAGAGACAGATCCATTCGA
TTAGTGAACGGATCGGCACTGCGTGCGCCAATTCTGCAGACAAATGGCAGTATTCATCCACAATTTTAAA
AGAAAAGGGGGGATTGGGGGGTACAGTGCAGGGGAAAGAATAGTAGACATAATAGCAACAGACATACAAA
CTAAAGAATTACAAAAACAAATTACAAAAATTCAAAATTTTCGGGTTTATTACAGGGACAGCAGAGATCC
AGTTTGGTTAGTACCGCGCTCTAGAGATCCGACGCGCCATCTCTAGGCCCGCGCCGGCCCCCTCGCACAG
ACTTGTGGGAGAAGCTCGGCTACTCCCCTGCCCCGGTTAATTTGCATATAATATTTCCTAGTAACTATAG
AGGCTTAATGTGCGATAAAAGACAGATAATCTGTTCTTTTTAATACTAGCTACATTTTACATGATAGGCT
TGGATTTCTATAAGAGATACAAATACTAAATTATTATTTTAAAAAACAGCACAAAAGGAAACTCACCCTA
ACTGTAAAGTAATTGTGTGTTTTGAGACTATAAATATCCCTTGGAGAAAAGCCTTGTTAACGCGCGGTGA
CCCTCGAGGTCGACGGTATCGATAAGCTCGCTTCACGAGATTCCAGCAGGTCGAGGGACCTAATAACTTC
GTATAGCATACATTATACGAAGTTATATTAAGGGTTCCAAGCTTAAGCGGCCGCGTGGATAACCGTATTA
CCGCCATGCATTAGTTATTAATAGTAATCAATTACGGGGTCATTAGTTCATAGCCCATATATGGAGTTCC
GCGTTACATAACTTACGGTAAATGGCCCGCCTGGCTGACCGCCCAACGACCCCCGCCCATTGACGTCAAT
AATGACGTATGTTCCCATAGTAACGCCAATAGGGACTTTCCATTGACGTCAATGGGTGGAGTATTTACGG
TAAACTGCCCACTTGGCAGTACATCAAGTGTATCATATGCCAAGTACGCCCCCTATTGACGTCAATGACG
GTAAATGGCCCGCCTGGCATTATGCCCAGTACATGACCTTATGGGACTTTCCTACTTGGCAGTACATCTA
CGTATTAGTCATCGCTATTACCATGGTGATGCGGTTTTGGCAGTACATCAATGGGCGTGGATAGCGGTTT
GACTCACGGGGATTTCCAAGTCTCCACCCCATTGACGTCAATGGGAGTTTGTTTTGGCACCAAAATCAAC
GGGACTTTCCAAAATGTCGTAACAACTCCGCCCCATTGACGCAAATGGGCGGTAGGCGTGTACGGTGGGA
GGTCTATATAAGCAGAGCTGGTTTAGTGAACCGTCAGATCCGCTAGAATTCTGCAGTCGACGGTACCGCG
GGCCCGCCACCATGCGACAGCTGTCGGATGCGGATAAGCTGCGCAAGGTGATCTGTGAACTGCTGGAGAC
TGAACGCACCTATGTGAAAGACTTAAACTGCCTCATGGAGAGATACCTGAAGCCCCTTCAGAAGGAGACC
TTTCTCACCCAGGATGAGCTTGATGTACTTTTTGGAAATTTAACCGAAATGGTGGAGTTTCAAGTCGAGT
TCCTTAAGACTCTAGAAGATGGAGTAAGACTGGTCCCTGACTTGGAAAAGCTGGAGAAGGTTGACCAGTT
CAAGAAAGTGCTCTTCTCTCTGGGGGGATCCTTCCTGTACTACGCGGACCGCTTCAAGCTCTACAGTGCC
TTCTGTGCGAGCCACACAAAAGTCCCCAAGGTCCTGGTGAAAGCCAAGACGGACACAGCCTTCAAGGCGT
TCCTCGATGCCCAGAACCCGAGGCAGCAGCACTCATCCACGCTGGAGTCTTACCTCATCAAGCCCATCCA
GAGGGTCCTCAAGTACCCGCTTCTGCTCAGGGAGCTGTTTGCGCTGACCGATGCGGAGAGCGAGGAACAC
TACCACCTGGACGTGGCCATCAAGACTATGAACAAGGTCGCCAGTCACATCAATGAGATGCAGAAGATCC
ACGAAGAGTTTGGTGCCGTGTTTGACCAGCTGATTGCTGAGCAGACGGGAGAGAAGAAAGAGGTTGCAGA
TCTGAGCATGGGTGACCTGCTCTTGCACACCAGCGTCATCTGGCTGAACCCACCCGCCTCACTGGGAAAG
TGGAAAAAGGAGCCAGAATTAGCAGCCTTCGTCTTCAAAACGGCCGTGGTCCTTGTATATAAAGACGGTT
CCAAGCAGAAGAAGAAACTTGTTGGCTCTCACAGGCTGTCAATCTACGAGGAGTGGGACCCCTTCCGGTT
TCGCCACATGATCCCTACCGAAGCTTTGCAGGTCCGAGCTCTGCCCAGTGCAGATGCAGAGGCAAATGCG
GTATGCGAAATTGTCCACGTGAAATCAGAGTCAGAAGGGAGGCCCGAGCGGGTTTTCCACCTCTGCTGCA
GTTCCCCAGAGAGCAGAAAGGACTTTCTGAAGTCTGTGCATTCGATCCTGCGAGATAAACACAGAAGACA
GCTCCTCAAAACGGAAGAATTCGGTAGTGGAAGTGGTTCCGTGTCTAAGGGCGAAGAGCTGATTAAGGAG
AACATGCACATGAAGCTGTACATGGAGGGCACCGTGAACAACCACCACTTCAAGTGCACATCCGAGGGCG
AAGGCAAGCCCTACGAGGGCACCCAGACCATGAGAATCAAGGTGGTCGAGGGCGGCCCTCTCCCCTTCGC
CTTCGACATCCTGGCTACCAGCTTCATGTACGGCAGCAGAACCTTCATCAACCACACCCAGGGCATCCCC
GACTTCTTTAAGCAGTCCTTCCCTGAGGGCTTCACATGGGAGAGAGTCACCACATACGAAGACGGGGGCG
TGCTGACCGCTACCCAGGACACCAGCCTCCAGGACGGCTGCCTCATCTACAACGTCAAGATCAGAGGGGT
GAACTTCCCATCCAACGGCCCTGTGATGCAGAAGAAAACACTCGGCTGGGAGGCCAACACCGAGATGCTG
TACCCCGCTGACGGCGGCCTGGAAGGCAGAACCGACATGGCCCTGAAGCTCGTGGGCGGGGGCCACCTGA
TCTGCAACTTCAAGACCACATACAGATCCAAGAAACCCGCTAAGAACCTCAAGATGCCCGGCGTCTACTA
TGTGGACCACAGACTGGAAAGAATCAAGGAGGCCGACAAAGAGACCTACGTCGAGCAGCACGAGGTGGCT
GTGGCCAGATACTGCGACCTCCCTAGCAAACTGGGGCACAAACTTAATGGCATGGACGAGCTGTACAAGT
CCGGACTCAGATCTCGAGCTCAAGCTTCGAACGAATTCGGCATTGATCTGAGCGGCCTGACCCTGCAGGA
ATTCAGCTCCCCGAAACGCCCTAAGCTGCTGCGTGAATATTACGATTGGCTGGTTGATAACAGCTTTACC
CCATATCTGGTGGTGGATGCCACATACCTGGGCGTGAACGTGCCCGTGGAGTATGTGAAAGACGGTCAGA
TCGTGCTGAATCTGTCTGCAAGTGCGACCGGCAACCTGCAACTGACAAATGATTTTATCCAGTTCAACGC
CCGCTTTAAGGGCGTGTCTCGTGAACTGTATATCCCGATGGGTGCCGCTCTGGCCATTTACGCTCGCGAG
AACGGCGATGGTGTGATGTTCGAACCAGAAGAAATCTATGACGAGCTGAATATTGGTTAAACATGTATAA
CTTCGTATAATGTATGCTATACGAAGTTATTAGGTCCCTCGACGAATTGCCTGCAGGTTACTTGTACAGC
TCGTCCATGCCGAGAGTGATCCCGGCGGCGGTCACGAACTCCAGCAGGACCATGTGATCGCGCTTCTCGT
KRRSGCACCTATGTGAAAGACTTAAACTGCCTCATGGAGAGATACCTGAAGCCCCTTCAGAAGGAGACCT
TTCTCACCCAGGATGAGCTTGATGTACTTTTTGGAAATTTAACCGAAATGGTGGAGTTTCAAGTCGAGTT
CCTTAAGACTCTAGAAGATGGAGTAAGACTGGTCCCTGACTTGGAAAAGCTGGAGAAGGTTGACCAGTTC
AAGAAAGTGCTCTTCTCTCTGGGGGGATCCTTCCTGTACTACGCGGACCGCTTCAAGCTCTACAGTGCCT
TCTGTGCGAGCCACACAAAAGTCCCCAAGGTCCTGGTGAAAGCCAAGACGGACACAGCCTTCAAGGCGTT
CCTCGATGCCCAGAACCCGAGGCAGCAGCACTCATCCACGCTGGAGTCTTACCTCATCAAGCCCATCCAG
AGGGTCCTCAAGTACCCGCTTCTGCTCAGGGAGCTGTTTGCGCTGACCGATGCGGAGAGCGAGGAACACT
ACCACCTGGACGTGGCCATCAAGACTATGAACAAGGTCGCCAGTCACATCAATGAGATGCAGAAGATCCA
CGAAGAGTTTGGTGCCGTGTTTGACCAGCTGATTGCTGAGCAGACGGGAGAGAAGAAAGAGGTTGCAGAT
CTGAGCATGGGTGACCTGCTCTTGCACACCAGCGTCATCTGGCTGAACCCACCCGCCTCACTGGGAAAGT
GGAAAAAGGAGCCAGAATTAGCAGCCTTCGTCTTCAAAACGGCCGTGGTCCTTGTATATAAAGACGGTTC
CAAGCAGAAGAAGAAACTTGTTGGCTCTCACAGGCTGTCAATCTACGAGGAGTGGGACCCCTTCCGGTTT
CGCCACATGATCCCTACCGAAGCTTTGCAGGTCCGAGCTCTGCCCAGTGCAGATGCAGAGGCAAATGCGG
TATGCGAAATTGTCCACGTGAAATCAGAGTCAGAAGGGAGGCCCGAGCGGGTTTTCCACCTCTGCTGCAG
TTCCCCAGAGAGCAGAAAGGACTTTCTGAAGTCTGTGCATTCGATCCTGCGAGATAAACACAGAAGACAG
CTCCTCAAAACGGAAGAATTCGGTAGTGGAAGTGGTTCCGTGTCTAAGGGCGAAGAGCTGATTAAGGAGA
ACATGCACATGAAGCTGTACATGGAGGGCACCGTGAACAACCACCACTTCAAGTGCACATCCGAGGGCGA
AGGCAAGCCCTACGAGGGCACCCAGACCATGAGAATCAAGGTGGTCGAGGGCGGCCCTCTCCCCTTCGCC
TTCGACATCCTGGCTACCAGCTTCATGTACGGCAGCAGAACCTTCATCAACCACACCCAGGGCATCCCCG
ACTTCTTTAAGCAGTCCTTCCCTGAGGGCTTCACATGGGAGAGAGTCACCACATACGAAGACGGGGGCGT
GCTGACCGCTACCCAGGACACCAGCCTCCAGGACGGCTGCCTCATCTACAACGTCAAGATCAGAGGGGTG
AACTTCCCATCCAACGGCCCTGTGATGCAGAAGAAAACACTCGGCTGGGAGGCCAACACCGAGATGCTGT
ACCCCGCTGACGGCGGCCTGGAAGGCAGAACCGACATGGCCCTGAAGCTCGTGGGCGGGGGCCACCTGAT
CTGCAACTTCAAGACCACATACAGATCCAAGAAACCCGCTAAGAACCTCAAGATGCCCGGCGTCTACTAT
GTGGACCACAGACTGGAAAGAATCAAGGAGGCCGACAAAGAGACCTACGTCGAGCAGCACGAGGTGGCTG
TGGCCAGATACTGCGACCTCCCTAGCAAACTGGGGCACAAACTTAATGGCATGGACGAGCTGTACAAGTC
CGGACTCAGATCTCGAGCTCAAGCTTCGAACGAATTCGGCATTGATCTGAGCGGCCTGACCCTGCAGGAA
TTCAGCTCCCCGAAACGCCCTAAGCTGCTGCGTGAATATTACGATTGGCTGGTTGATAACAGCTTTACCC
CATATCTGGTGGTGGATGCCACATACCTGGGCGTGAACGTGCCCGTGGAGTATGTGAAAGACGGTCAGAT
CGTGCTGAATCTGTCTGCAAGTGCGACCGGCAACCTGCAACTGACAAATGATTTTATCCAGTTCAACGCC
CGCTTTAAGGGCGTGTCTCGTGAACTGTATATCCCGATGGGTGCCGCTCTGGCCATTTACGCTCGCGAGA
ACGGCGATGGTGTGATGTTCGAACCAGAAGAAATCTATGACGAGCTGAATATTGGTTAAACATGTTTAAG
GGTTCCGGTTCCACTAGGTACAATTCGATATCAAGCTTATCGATAATCAACCTCTGGATTACAAAATTTG
TGAAAGATTGACTGGTATTCTTAACTATGTTGCTCCTTTTACGCTATGTGGATACGCTGCTTTAATGCCT
TTGTATCATGCTATTGCTTCCCGTATGGCTTTCATTTTCTCCTCCTTGTATAAATCCTGGTTGCTGTCTC
TTTATGAGGAGTTGTGGCCCGTTGTCAGGCAACGTGGCGTGGTGTGCACTGTGTTTGCTGACGCAACCCC
CACTGGTTGGGGCATTGCCACCACCTGTCAGCTCCTTTCCGGGACTTTCGCTTTCCCCCTCCCTATTGCC
ACGGCGGAACTCATCGCCGCCTGCCTTGCCCGCTGCTGGACAGGGGCTCGGCTGTTGGGCACTGACAATT
CCGTGGTGTTGTCGGGGAAATCATCGTCCTTTCCTTGGCTGCTCGCCTGTGTTGCCACCTGGATTCTGCG
CGGGACGTCCTTCTGCTACGTCCCTTCGGCCCTCAATCCAGCGGACCTTCCTTCCCGGCCTGCTGCCGGC
TCTGCGGCCTCTTCCGCGTCTTCGCCTTCGCCCTCAGACGAGTCGGATCTCCCTTTGGGCCGCCTCCCCG
CATCGATACCGTCGACCTCGATCGAGACCTAGAAAAACATGGAGCAATCACAAGTAGCAATACAGCAGCT
ACCAATGCTGATTGTGCCTGGCTAGAAGCACAAGAGGAGGAGGAGGTGGGTTTTCCAGTCACACCTCAGG
TACCTTTAAGACCAATGACTTACAAGGCAGCTGTAGATCTTAGCCACTTTTTAAAAGAAAAGGGGGGACT
GGAAGGGCTAATTCACTCCCAACGAAGACAAGATATCCTTGATCTGTGGATCTACCACACACAAGGCTAC
TTCCCTGATTGGCAGAACTACACACCAGGGCCAGGGATCAGATATCCACTGACCTTTGGATGGTGCTACA
AGCTAGTACCAGTTGAGCAAGAGAAGGTAGAAGAAGCCAATGAAGGAGAGAACACCCGCTTGTTACACCC
TGTGAGCCTGCATGGGATGGATGACCCGGAGAGAGAAGTATTAGAGTGGAGGTTTGACAGCCGCCTAGCA
TTTCATCACATGGCCCGAGAGCTGCATCCGGACTGTACTGGGTCTCTCTGGTTAGACCAGATCTGAGCCT
GGGAGCTCTCTGGCTAACTAGGGAACCCACTGCTTAAGCCTCAATAAAGCTTGCCTTGAGTGCTTCAAGT
AGTGTGTGCCCGTCTGTTGTGTGACTCTGGTAACTAGAGATCCCTCAGACCCTTTTAGTCAGTGTGGAAA
ATCTCTAGCAGCATGTGAGCAAAAGGCCAGCAAAAGGCCAGGAACCGTAAAAAGGCCGCGTTGCTGGCGT
TTTTCCATAGGCTCCGCCCCCCTGACGAGCATCACAAAAATCGACGCTCAAGTCAGAGGTGGCGAAACCC
GACAGGACTATAAAGATACCAGGCGTTTCCCCCTGGAAGCTCCCTCGTGCGCTCTCCTGTTCCGACCCTG
CCGCTTACCGGATACCTGTCCGCCTTTCTCCCTTCGGGAAGCGTGGCGCTTTCTCATAGCTCACGCTGTA
GGTATCTCAGTTCGGTGTAGGTCGTTCGCTCCAAGCTGGGCTGTGTGCACGAACCCCCCGTTCAGCCCGA
CCGCTGCGCCTTATCCGGTAACTATCGTCTTGAGTCCAACCCGGTAAGACACGACTTATCGCCACTGGCA
GCAGCCACTGGTAACAGGATTAGCAGAGCGAGGTATGTAGGCGGTGCTACAGAGTTCTTGAAGTGGTGGC
CTAACTACGGCTACACTAGAAGAACAGTATTTGGTATCTGCGCTCTGCTGAAGCCAGTTACCTTCGGAAA
AAGAGTTGGTAGCTCTTGATCCGGCAAACAAACCACCGCTGGTAGCGGTGGTTTTTTTGTTTGCAAGCAG
CAGATTACGCGCAGAAAAAAAGGATCTCAAGAAGATCCTTTGATCTTTTCTACGGGGTCTGACGCTCAGT
GGAACGAAAACTCACGTTAAGGGATTTTGGTCATGAGATTATCAAAAAGGATCTTCACCTAGATCCTTTT
AAATTAAAAATGAAGTTTTAAATCAATCTAAAGTATATATGAGTAAACTTGGTCTGACAGTTACCAATGC
TTAATCAGTGAGGCACCTATCTCAGCGATCTGTCTATTTCGTTCATCCATAGTTGCCTGACTCCCCGTCG
TGTAGATAACTACGATACGGGAGGGCTTACCATCTGGCCCCAGTGCTGCAATGATACCGCGAGACCCACG
CTCACCGGCTCCAGATTTATCAGCAATAAACCAGCCAGCCGGAAGGGCCGAGCGCAGAAGTGGTCCTGCA
ACTTTATCCGCCTCCATCCAGTCTATTAATTGTTGCCGGGAAGCTAGAGTAAGTAGTTCGCCAGTTAATA
GTTTGCGCAACGTTGTTGCCATTGCTACAGGCATCGTGGTGTCACGCTCGTCGTTTGGTATGGCTTCATT
CAGCTCCGGTTCCCAACGATCAAGGCGAGTTACATGATCCCCCATGTTGTGCAAAAAAGCGGTTAGCTCC
TTCGGTCCTCCGATCGTTGTCAGAAGTAAGTTGGCCGCAGTGTTATCACTCATGGTTATGGCAGCACTGC
ATAATTCTCTTACTGTCATGCCATCCGTAAGATGCTTTTCTGTGACTGGTGAGTACTCAACCAAGTCATT
CTGAGAATAGTGTATGCGGCGACCGAGTTGCTCTTGCCCGGCGTCAATACGGGATAATACCGCGCCACAT
AGCAGAACTTTAAAAGTGCTCATCATTGGAAAACGTTCTTCGGGGCGAAAACTCTCAAGGATCTTACCGC
TGTTGAGATCCAGTTCGATGTAACCCACTCGTGCACCCAACTGATCTTCAGCATCTTTTACTTTCACCAG
CGTTTCTGGGTGAGCAAAAACAGGAAGGCAAAATGCCGCAAAAAAGGGAATAAGGGCGACACGGAAATGT
TGAATACTCATACTCTTCCTTTTTCAATATTATTGAAGCATTTATCAGGGTTATTGTCTCATGAGCGGAT
ACATATTTGAATGTATTTAGAAAAATAAACAAATAGGGGTTCCGCGCACATTTCCCCGAAAAGTGCCACC
TGAC
Features (pLannotate 1.2.2; 32 found; start..end, strand, type, name):
     31..83      -  misc_feature   bom (fragment): basis of mobility region from pBR322
    238..617     +  enhancer       CMV enhancer: human cytomegalovirus immediate early enhancer
    618..817     +  promoter       CMV promoter: human cytomegalovirus (CMV) immediate early promoter
    835..1015    +  LTR            5' LTR (truncated): truncated 5' long terminal repeat (LTR) from HIV-1
   1062..1187    +  misc_feature   HIV-1 Ψ: packaging signal of human immunodeficiency virus type 1
   1171..1509    +  CDS            HIV-1 gag (fragment): gag protein from human immunodeficiency virus 1; gag
   1684..1917    +  misc_feature   RRE: The Rev response element (RRE) of HIV-1 allows for Rev-dependent mRNA export from the nucleus to the cytoplasm.
   2294..2394    +  CDS            Rev (fragment): human immunodeficiency virus 1 (HIV-1) Rev protein; rev; enhances nuclear export of unspliced and incompletely spliced viral mRNAs
   2444..2561    +  misc_feature   cPPT/CTS: central polypurine tract and central termination sequence of HIV-1
   2616..2928    +  promoter       U6 promoter: RNA polymerase III promoter for mouse U6 snRNA (Das et al., 1988)
   2941..2968    -  misc_feature   MCS (fragment): pBluescript multiple cloning site
   3003..3036    +  protein_bind   loxP: Cre-mediated recombination occurs in the 8-bp core sequence (GCATACAT). Cre recombinase
   3152..3455    +  enhancer       CMV enhancer: human cytomegalovirus immediate early enhancer
   3456..3659    +  promoter       CMV promoter: human cytomegalovirus (CMV) immediate early promoter
   3710..4858    +  CDS            TIAM1 (fragment): TIAM1_HUMAN - Experimental evidence at protein level: Swiss-Prot protein existence level 1. Guanyl-nucleotide exchange factor that activates RHO-like proteins and connects extracellular signals to cytoskeletal activities. Activates RAC1, CDC42, and to a lesser extent RHOA and their downstream signaling to regulate processes like cell adhesion and cell migration. From Homo sapiens (Human).
   4871..5599    +  CDS            TagRFP-T: TagRFP-T is a basic (constitutively fluorescent) red fluorescent protein published in 2008, derived from Entacmaea quadricolor. It has low acid sensitivity.
   5600..5631    +  misc_feature   MCS (fragment): multiple cloning site
   5675..6004    +  CDS            sspB (fragment): SSPB_HAEIN - Experimental evidence at protein level: Swiss-Prot protein existence level 1. Also stimulates degradation of the N-terminus of RseA (residues 1-108, alone or in complex with sigma-E) by ClpX-ClpP in a non-ssrA-mediated fashion. From Haemophilus influenzae (strain ATCC 51907 / DSM 11121 / KW20 / Rd).
   6017..6050    -  protein_bind   loxP: Cre-mediated recombination occurs in the 8-bp core sequence (GCATACAT). Cre recombinase
   6081..6160    -  CDS            VC155 (fragment): C-terminal fragment of mVenus for use in bimolecular fluorescence complementation (BiFC) (Kodama and Hu, 2010)
   6167..7237    +  CDS            Tiam1 (fragment): TIAM1_MOUSE - Also known as Tiam-1 From Mus musculus (Mouse).
   7250..7978    +  CDS            TagRFP-T: TagRFP-T is a basic (constitutively fluorescent) red fluorescent protein published in 2008, derived from Entacmaea quadricolor. It has low acid sensitivity.
   7979..8010    +  misc_feature   MCS (fragment): multiple cloning site
   8054..8383    +  CDS            sspB (fragment): SSPB_HAEIN - Experimental evidence at protein level: Swiss-Prot protein existence level 1. Also stimulates degradation of the N-terminus of RseA (residues 1-108, alone or in complex with sigma-E) by ClpX-ClpP in a non-ssrA-mediated fashion. From Haemophilus influenzae (strain ATCC 51907 / DSM 11121 / KW20 / Rd).
   8422..8445    +  misc_feature   MCS (fragment): pBluescript multiple cloning site
   8445..9031    +  misc_feature   WPRE: woodchuck hepatitis virus posttranscriptional regulatory element
   9032..9051    +  misc_feature   MCS (fragment): pBluescript multiple cloning site
   9053..9553    +  CDS            nef (fragment): NEF_HV1LA - Experimental evidence at protein level: Swiss-Prot protein existence level 1. Extracellular Nef protein targets CD4(+) T-lymphocytes for apoptosis by interacting with CXCR4 surface receptors. From Human immunodeficiency virus type 1 group M subtype B (isolate Lai) (HIV-1).
   9560..9740    +  LTR            5' LTR (truncated): truncated 5' long terminal repeat (LTR) from HIV-1
   9802..10390   -  rep_origin     ori: high-copy-number ColE1/pMB1/pBR322/pUC origin of replication
  10561..11421   -  CDS            AmpR: β-lactamase; bla; confers resistance to ampicillin, carbenicillin, and related antibiotics
  11422..11526   -  promoter       AmpR promoter: bla
