[The description below was written by a language model from this plasmid's Addgene catalogue record and pLannotate feature annotations shown in this document.]
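Description:
pLL7.0: mTiam1(64-437)-tgRFPt-SSPB WT is a lentiviral mammalian expression plasmid built on the pLentiLox7.0 backbone. It is propagated in E. coli through a high-copy ColE1/pUC-type origin and selected with ampicillin (AmpR under its own bla promoter). The transfer-vector framework comprises a CMV enhancer/promoter fused to a truncated HIV-1 5' LTR to drive genomic RNA production in packaging cells, the Ψ packaging signal with a gag fragment, the RRE for Rev-dependent nuclear export, cPPT/CTS, a WPRE to boost transcript expression, and a truncated 3' LTR. A mouse U6 Pol III promoter inherited from the LentiLox design sits upstream of the expression cassette; no hairpin is annotated after it.

The payload is an internal CMV enhancer/promoter driving a roughly 2.3 kb fusion of a mouse Tiam1 fragment (recorded as residues 64-437 and described as the DH/PH region, the catalytic portion of this Rac/Cdc42 guanine nucleotide exchange factor), the red fluorescent protein TagRFP-T, and wild-type SspB ("Nano"). According to the associated publication, SspB is the binding partner in the iLID light-induced dimer system, so this construct provides a fluorescently trackable GEF module for light-controlled localization and signalling activity.

The two sequence records differ. The depositor sequence (9,181 nt) shows one copy of the fusion and a single loxP site upstream of the internal CMV promoter. The repository NGS result (11,554 nt) shows a second, inverted loxP, a short mVenus-like fragment and a second Tiam1–TagRFP-T–SspB copy before the WPRE. The record does not explain this apparent duplication, which may reflect an assembly artefact or a rearrangement.
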