Addgene plasmid #60417: pLL7.0: mTiam1(64-437)-tgRFPt-SSPB WT
Purpose: Mammalian Expression of Tiam DH/PH-tgRFPt-Nano
Depositing lab: Brian Kuhlman. Depositing organization: University of North Carolina at Chapel Hill. Publication: Engineering an improved light-induced dimer (iLID) for controlling the localization and activity of signaling proteins. Guntas G, Hallett RA, Zimmerman SP, Williams T, Yumerefendi H, Bear JE, Kuhlman B. Proc Natl Acad Sci U S A. 2015 Jan 6;112(1):112-7. doi: 10.1073/pnas.1417910112. Epub 2014 Dec 22. PubMed 25535392.
Backbone
  Vector backbone: pLentiLox7.0
  Vector type: Mammalian Expression, Lentiviral, Cre/Lox
Growth in bacteria
  Bacterial resistance: Ampicillin, 100 μg/mL
  Growth temperature: 37°C
  Growth strain: DH5alpha
  Copy number: High Copy
Gene/Insert
  Gene/Insert name: mTiam1-tgRFPt-SSPB
  Species: M. musculus (mouse), Synthetic
  Insert size (bp): 2289
  Mutation: mTiam 64-437
  Promoter: CMV
  Cloning method: Restriction Enzyme; 5′ cloning site ApaI (not destroyed); 3′ cloning site PciI (not destroyed)
  Sequencing primers: 5′ None; 3′ CAGCAACCAGGATTTATACAAGG
Terms and licenses: Academic/Nonprofit Terms; Industry Terms: Not Available to Industry
How to cite: pLL7.0: mTiam1(64-437)-tgRFPt-SSPB WT was a gift from Brian Kuhlman (Addgene plasmid # 60417)
