>Addgene plasmid #60417 | pLL7.0: mTiam1(64-437)-tgRFPt-SSPB WT | addgene partial sequence | sequence record 112288 | WPRE-R 5'-CATAGCGTAAAAGGAGCAACA-3'
GTAATCCAGAGGTTGATTATCGATAAGCTTGATATCGAATTGTACCTAGTGGAACCGGAACCCTTAAACA
TGTTTAACCAATATTCAGCTCGTCATAGATTTCTTCTGGTTCGAACATCACACCATCGCCGTTCTCGCGA
GCGTAAATGGCCAGAGCGGCACCCATCGGGATATACAGTTCACGAGACACGCCCTTAAAGCGGGCGTTGA
ACTGGATAAAATCATTTGTCAGTTGCAGGTTGCCGGTCGCACTTGCAGACAGATTCAGCACGATCTGACC
GTCTTTCACATACTCCACGGGCACGTTCACGCCCAGGTATGTGGCATCCACCACCAGATATGGGGTAAAG
CTGTTATCAACCAGCCAATCGTAATATTCACGCAGCAGCTTAGGGCGTTTCGGGGAGCTGAATTCCTGCA
GGGTCAGGCCGCTCAGATCAATGCCGAATTCGTTCGAAGCTTGAGCTCGAGATCTGAGTCCGGACTTGTA
CAGCTCGTCCATGCCATTAAGTTTGTGCCCCAGTTTGCTAGGGAGGTCGCAGTATCTGGCCACAGCCACC
TCGTGCTGCTCGACGTAGGTCTCTTTGTCGGCCTCCTTGATTCTTTCCAGTCTGTGGTCCACATAGTAGA
CGCCGGGCATCTTGAGGTTCTTAGCGGGTTTCTTGGATCTGTATGTGGTCTTGAAGTTGCAGATCAGGTG
GCCCCCGCCCACGAGCTTCAGGGCCATGTCGGTTCTGCCTTCCAGGCCGCCGTCAGCGGGGTACAGCATC
TCGGTGTTGGCCTCCCAGCCGAGTGTTTTCTTCTGCATCACAGGGCCGTTGGATGGGAAG
