>Addgene plasmid #60417 | pLL7.0: mTiam1(64-437)-tgRFPt-SSPB WT | addgene partial sequence | sequence record 112289 | mKate2-TurboRFP-R 5'-TGAAGTGGTGGTTGTTCACG-3'
TCTCCTTAATCAGCTCTTCGCCCTTAGACACGGAACCACTTCCACTACCGAATTCTTCCGTTTTGAGGAG
CTGTCTTCTGTGTTTATCTCGCAGGATCGAATGCACAGACTTCAGAAAGTCCTTTCTGCTCTCTGGGGAA
CTGCAGCAGAGGTGGAAAACCCGCTCGGGCCTCCCTTCTGACTCTGATTTCACGTGGACAATTTCGCATA
CCGCATTTGCCTCTGCATCTGCACTGGGCAGAGCTCGGACCTGCAAAGCTTCGGTAGGGATCATGTGGCG
AAACCGGAAGGGGTCCCACTCCTCGTAGATTGACAGCCTGTGAGAGCCAACAAGTTTCTTCTTCTGCTTG
GAACCGTCTTTATATACAAGGACCACGGCCGTTTTGAAGACGAAGGCTGCTAATTCTGGCTCCTTTTTCC
ACTTTCCCAGTGAGGCGGGTGGGTTCAGCCAGATGACGCTGGTGTGCAAGAGCAGGTCACCCATGCTCAG
ATCTGCAACCTCTTTCTTCTCTCCCGTCTGCTCAGCAATCAGCTGGTCAAACACGGCACCAAACTCTTCG
TGGATCTTCTGCATCTCATTGATGTGACTGGCGACCTTGTTCATAGTCTTGATGGCCACGTCCAGGTGGT
AGTGTTCCTCGCTCTCCGCATCGGTCAGCGCAAACAGCTCCCTGAGCAGAAGCGGGTACTTGAGGACCCT
CTGGATGGGCTTGATGAGGTAAGACTCCAGCGTGGATGAGTGCTGCTGCCTCGGGTTCTGGGCATCGAGG
AACGCCTTGAAGGCTGTGTCCGTCTTGGCTTTCACCAGGACCTTGGGGACTTTTGTGTGG
