>Addgene plasmid #60417 | pLL7.0: mTiam1(64-437)-tgRFPt-SSPB WT | addgene partial sequence | sequence record 112290 | LNCX 5'-AGCTCGTTTAGTGAACCGTCAGATC-3'
GCCCGCCACCATGCGACAGCTGTCGGATGCGGATAAGCTGCGCAAGGTGATCTGTGAACTGCTGGAGACT
GAACGCACCTATGTGAAAGACTTAAACTGCCTCATGGAGAGATACCTGAAGCCCCTTCAGAAGGAGACCT
TTCTCACCCAGGATGAGCTTGATGTACTTTTTGGAAATTTAACCGAAATGGTGGAGTTTCAAGTCGAGTT
CCTTAAGACTCTAGAAGATGGAGTAAGACTGGTCCCTGACTTGGAAAAGCTGGAGAAGGTTGACCAGTTC
AAGAAAGTGCTCTTCTCTCTGGGGGGATCCTTCCTGTACTACGCGGACCGCTTCAAGCTCTACAGTGCCT
TCTGTGCGAGCCACACAAAAGTCCCCAAGGTCCTGGTGAAAGCCAAGACGGACACAGCCTTCAAGGCGTT
CCTCGATGCCCAGAACCCGAGGCAGCAGCACTCATCCACGCTGGAGTCTTACCTCATCAAGCCCATCCAG
AGGGTCCTCAAGTACCCGCTTCTGCTCAGGGAGCTGTTTGCGCTGACCGATGCGGAGAGCGAGGAACACT
ACCACCTGGACGTGGCCATCAAGACTATGAACAAGGTCGCCAGTCACATCAATGAGATGCAGAAGATCCA
CGAAGAGTTTGGTGCCGTGTTTGACCAGCTGATTGCTGAGCAGACGGGAGAGAAGAAAGAGGTTGCAGAT
CTGAGCATGGGTGACCTGCTCTTGCACACCAGCGTCATCTGGCTGAACCCACCCGCCTCACTGGGAAAGT
GGAAAAAGGA
