>Addgene plasmid #60417 | pLL7.0: mTiam1(64-437)-tgRFPt-SSPB WT | addgene partial sequence | sequence record 112291 | cPPT-F 5'-gggaaagaatagtagacataatag-3'
ATTACAAAAATTCAAAATTTTCGGGTTTATTACAGGGACAGCAGAGATCCAGTTTGGTTAGTACCGCGCT
CTAGAGATCCGACGCGCCATCTCTAGGCCCGCGCCGGCCCCCTCGCACAGACTTGTGGGAGAAGCTCGGC
TACTCCCCTGCCCCGGTTAATTTGCATATAATATTTCCTAGTAACTATAGAGGCTTAATGTGCGATAAAA
GACAGATAATCTGTTCTTTTTAATACTAGCTACATTTTACATGATAGGCTTGGATTTCTATAAGAGATAC
AAATACTAAATTATTATTTTAAAAAACAGCACAAAAGGAAACTCACCCTAACTGTAAAGTAATTGTGTGT
TTTGAGACTATAAATATCCCTTGGAGAAAAGCCTTGTTAACGCGCGGTGACCCTCGAGGTCGACGGTATC
GATAAGCTCGCTTCACGAGATTCCAGCAGGTCGAGGGACCTAATAACTTCGTATAGCATACATTATACGA
AGTTATATTAAGGGTTCCAAGCTTAAGCGGCCGCGTGGATAACCGTATTACCGCCATGCATTAGTTATTA
ATAGTAATCAATTACGGGGTCATTAGTTCATAGCCCATATATGGAGTTCCGCGTTACATAACTTACGGTA
AATGGCCCGCCTGGCTGACCGCCCAACGACCCCCGCCCATTGACGTCAATAATGACGTATGTTCCCATAG
TAACGCCAATAGGGACTTTCCATTGACGTCAATGGGTGGAGTATTTACGGTAAACTGCCCACTTGGCAGT
ACATCAAGTGTATCATATGCCAAGTACGCCCCCTATTGACGTCAATGACGGTAAATGGC
